Addgene plasmid #87037: pRK5-HA-SZT2 1-1021
Purpose: mammalian expression of SZT2 fragment
Depositing lab: David Sabatini. Depositing organization: Whitehead Institute for Biomedical Research. Publication: KICSTOR recruits GATOR1 to the lysosome and is necessary for nutrients to regulate mTORC1. Wolfson RL, Chantranupong L, Wyant GA, Gu X, Orozco JM, Shen K, Condon KJ, Petri S, Kedir J, Scaria SM, Abu-Remaileh M, Frankel WN, Sabatini DM. Nature. 2017 Feb 15. doi: 10.1038/nature21423. PubMed 28199306.
Backbone
  Vector backbone: pRK5
  Vector type: Mammalian Expression
Growth in bacteria
  Bacterial resistance: Ampicillin, 100 μg/mL
  Growth temperature: 37°C
  Growth strain: DH5alpha
  Copy number: Unknown
Gene/Insert
  Gene/Insert name: SZT2 (alt name: NM_015284)
  Species: H. sapiens (human)
  Mutation: AA 1-1021
  Entrez Gene: SZT2 (a.k.a. C1orf84, EIEE18, KIAA0467, SZT2A, SZT2B)
  Promoter: CMV
  Tag / fusion protein: HA (N terminal on insert)
  Cloning method: Restriction Enzyme; 5′ cloning site Sal (unknown if destroyed); 3′ cloning site Not (unknown if destroyed)
  Sequencing primers: 5′ ATT TAG GTG ACA CTA TAG; 3′ TGT AAC CAT TAT AAG CTG
Terms and licenses: Academic/Nonprofit Terms; Industry Terms: Not Available to Industry
How to cite: pRK5-HA-SZT2 1-1021 was a gift from David Sabatini (Addgene plasmid # 87037 ; http://n2t.net/addgene:87037 ; RRID:Addgene_87037)
