[The description below was written by a language model from this plasmid's Addgene catalogue record and pLannotate feature annotations shown in this document.]
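Description:
pRK5-HA-SZT2 1-1021 is a mammalian expression plasmid built on the pRK5 backbone that encodes an N-terminal fragment (amino acids 1-1021) of human SZT2 fused to an N-terminal HA epitope tag. It is propagated in E. coli through a high-copy ColE1/pUC-type origin and selected with ampicillin via the β-lactamase gene and its native promoter. The backbone also carries an M13 phage origin for single-stranded DNA production, along with short remnants of lacZα, lacI, rop, bom and the lac promoter/operator region, which are leftovers of vector ancestry rather than functional parts of the expression design.

Expression of the insert is driven by the human cytomegalovirus immediate early enhancer and promoter, followed by a fragment of CMV intron A and an SP6 phage promoter that can serve for in vitro transcription or as a sequencing primer site. The SZT2 coding fragment, cloned between Sal and Not sites, is annotated over about 3 kb and is terminated by an SV40 polyadenylation signal. The HA tag listed in the catalogue is not annotated in the feature table but would lie in the unannotated stretch just upstream of the SZT2 sequence. A short match to an IgH signal sequence is also flagged upstream; the record does not indicate that it has any function here. An SV40 enhancer/early promoter region sits downstream of the cassette, and no mammalian selection marker is annotated, so the plasmid appears best suited to transient transfection.

The associated publication concerns KICSTOR, GATOR1 and nutrient regulation of mTORC1. An HA-tagged truncation like this one is typically used for detection and immunoprecipitation when mapping which regions of a protein mediate its interactions, though the record itself states only mammalian expression of an SZT2 fragment.
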