Features (pLannotate 1.2.2; 20 found; start..end, strand, type, name):
      1..380     +  enhancer       CMV enhancer: human cytomegalovirus immediate early enhancer
    381..584     +  promoter       CMV promoter: human cytomegalovirus (CMV) immediate early promoter
    720..763     +  intron         CMV intron (fragment): modified intron A from human cytomegalovirus
    815..833     +  promoter       SP6 promoter: promoter for bacteriophage SP6 RNA polymerase
    837..874     +  CDS            IgH signal sequence (fragment): signal sequence from the mouse immunoglobulin heavy chain variable region
   1019..4072    +  CDS            SZT2 (fragment): SZT2_HUMAN - Also known as C1orf84 From Homo sapiens (Human).
   4128..4262    +  polyA_signal   SV40 poly(A) signal: SV40 polyadenylation signal
   4331..4688    +  promoter       SV40 promoter: SV40 enhancer and early promoter
   4707..4861    +  CDS            lacZα (fragment): LacZα fragment of β-galactosidase; lacZ fragment
   4867..4918    -  misc_feature   bom (fragment): basis of mobility region from pBR322
   4937..5317    +  rep_origin     M13 ori (sequence partly withheld): M13 bacteriophage origin of replication; arrow indicates direction of (+) strand synthesis
   5393..5442    -  misc_feature   bom (fragment): basis of mobility region from pBR322
   5544..5579    -  CDS            rop (fragment): Rop protein, which maintains plasmids at low copy number; rop
   5674..5778    +  promoter       AmpR promoter: bla
   5779..6639    +  CDS            AmpR: β-lactamase; bla; confers resistance to ampicillin, carbenicillin, and related antibiotics
   6810..7398    +  rep_origin     ori: high-copy-number ColE1/pMB1/pBR322/pUC origin of replication
   7581..7673    +  CDS            lacI (fragment): lac repressor; lacI; The lac repressor binds to the lac operator to inhibit transcription in E. coli. This inhibition can be relieved by adding lactose or isopropyl-β-D-thiogalactopyranoside (IPTG).
   7686..7707    +  protein_bind   CAP binding site: CAP binding activates transcription in the presence of cAMP. E. coli catabolite activator protein
   7722..7752    +  promoter       lac promoter: promoter for the E. coli lac operon
   7760..7776    +  protein_bind   lac operator: The lac repressor binds to the lac operator to inhibit transcription in E. coli. This inhibition can be relieved by adding lactose or isopropyl-β-D-thiogalactopyranoside (IPTG). lac repressor encoded by lacI
>Addgene plasmid #87037 | pRK5-HA-SZT2 1-1021 | addgene full sequence | sequence record 174765 | Addgene NGS Result
GACATTGATTATTGACTAGTTATTAATAGTAATCAATTACGGGGTCATTAGTTCATAGCCCATATATGGA
GTTCCGCGTTACATAACTTACGGTAAATGGCCCGCCTGGCTGACCGCCCAACGACCCCCGCCCATTGACG
TCAATAATGACGTATGTTCCCATAGTAACGCCAATAGGGACTTTCCATTGACGTCAATGGGTGGAGTATT
TACGGTAAACTGCCCACTTGGCAGTACATCAAGTGTATCATATGCCAAGTACGCCCCCTATTGACGTCAA
TGACGGTAAATGGCCCGCCTGGCATTATGCCCAGTACATGACCTTATGGGACTTTCCTACTTGGCAGTAC
ATCTACGTATTAGTCATCGCTATTACCATGGTGATGCGGTTTTGGCAGTACATCAATGGGCGTGGATAGC
GGTTTGACTCACGGGGATTTCCAAGTCTCCACCCCATTGACGTCAATGGGAGTTTGTTTTGGCACCAAAA
TCAACGGGACTTTCCAAAATGTCGTAACAACTCCGCCCCATTGACGCAAATGGGCGGTAGGCGTGTACGG
TGGGAGGTCTATATAAGCAGAGCTCGTTTAGTGAACCGTCAGATCGCCTGGAGACGCCATCCACGCTGTT
TTGACCTCCATAGAAGACACCGGGACCGATCCAGCCTCCGCGGCCGGGAACGGTGCATTGGAACGCGGAT
TCCCCGTGCCAAGAGTGACGTAAGTACCGCCTATAGAGTCTATAGGCCCACCCCCTTGGCTTCGTTAGAA
CGCGGCTACAATTAATACATAACCTTATGTATCATACACATACGATTTAGGTGACACTATAGAATAACAT
CCACTTTGCCTTTCTCTCCACAGGTGTCCACTCCCAGGTCCAACTGCACCTCGGTTCTATCGATTGAATT
CCCGAACCGACAGTCGGTCTCTTCACCAAGGCCATTCGCGCCACCATGGGCTACCCCTATGATGTGCCTG
ACTACGCAGATCTCAATGGTGGTGGTGGTGGGTCGACGATGGCCTCGGAGCGCCCGGAGCCGGAGGTGGA
AGAAGCTGGGCAGGTGTTCCTGTTAATGAAAAAGGATTATCGAATCTCCCGAAATGTTCGCCTGGCTTGG
TTCCTCAGTCATCTGCACCAAACTGTGCAGGCCACACCCCAGGAGATGCTGCTTCAGTCTGAACAGGAAT
TGGAAGTCCTCAGTGTCCTGCCCCCTGGGTGGCAGCCAGATGAACCAGTGGTCCCAAGGCCATTCCTCCT
GGTACCTTCCACCCGGGTCACCTTCCTGGCTTGGCAGTATCGGTTTGTCATTGAGTTGGACCTTAGCCCA
TCTACTGGCATTGTGGATGATTCCACAGGGGAGATCTTGTTTGATGAAGTTTTCCATGCCCTGTCCCGCT
GCTTAGGCGGGCTGCTTCGGCCCTTCCGAGTGCCTGGATCTTGCATCGACTTCCAGCCTGAGATCTATGT
AACTATCCAGGCCTACTCCTCCATCATTGGACTGCAGTCCCACCAGGTGCTGGTACAGGGCTGCCTCTTG
GACCCTTCCCAGCGGGAGGTGTTCCTGCAGCAGATATATGAGCAGCTCTGCCTCTTTGAGGATAAGGTGG
CCACCATGCTGCAGCAGCAGTACGATCCCCAGAGCCAGGCAGAAGACCAGTCCCCAGACTCAGGGGACCT
ACTGGGCCGGAAGGTAGGCGTCTCCATGGTGACAGCTGATCTTGGGCTGGTCAGTATGATTCGTCAGGGC
ATCTTGGCACTGCAGTTACTACCCTCGAACTCTAGTGCAGGGATTATCGTGATCACGGATGGGGTGACCA
GTGTACCTGATGTTGCTGTCTGTGAGACACTGCTGAACCAGCTTCGCAGTGGCACTGTGGCTTGTTCCTT
TGTCCAGGTGGGAGGAGTTTACTCTTATGACTGCAGTTTTGGCCATGTGCCCAATGTGGAATTAATGAAG
TTCATCGCAATGGCAACATTTGGGTCCTACCTGTCCACTTGTCCTGAGCCGGAGCCAGGCAACCTGGGTC
TGACTGTCTACCACCGGGCATTTCTCCTCTATTCCTTCCTGCGCAGTGGGGAAGCACTGAACCCTGAATA
TTACTGCGGCTCTCAGCACCGCCTATTTAATGAGCACCTGGTCTCTGCAAGCAGCAACCCTGCCCTGGCC
TTGCGCCGGAAGAAGCACACTGAGAAGGAGGTGCCAGCCGACTTGGTCAGCACTGTGTCCGTACGGCTTC
GAGAGGGCTACAGTGTCCGAGAGGTCACACTGGCCAAAGGAGGGTCCCAATTGGAGGTAAAGCTGGTGCT
GCTGTGGAAACACAACATGCGCATTGAGTATGTGGCTATGGCACCCTGGCCCCTGGAGCCTGAGGGCCCT
CGAGTAACACGGGTGGAAGTGACGATGGAAGGCGGCTACGACATTTTGCATGATGTGTCCTGTGCACTAA
GGCAGCCCATTCGTTCATTGTATCGTACCCATGTTATCCGGCGTTTCTGGAACACGCTGCAGAGCATCAA
CCAGACAGACCAGATGCTTGCCCACCTTCAGTCCTTCTCCTCAGTGCCTGAGCATTTCACGCTTCCTGAC
AGCACCAAGAGCGGAGTGCCACTCTTCTACATCCCTCCAGGCTCCACCACCCCGGTGCTCTCCCTCCAGC
CCAGTGGTTCTGACTCATCCCATGCCCAGTTTGCTGCCTACTGGAAGCCAGTGCTGTCCATGGATGCAAA
TTCCTGGCAGCGATGGCTGCACATGCATCGCCTGGTGCTAATCCTGGAGCATGACACACCAATCCCCAAG
CACTTGCACACCCCGGGCAGCAATGGGCGCTACAGCACTATCCAGTGCAGGATCTCCCACTCCTCCCTGA
CCTCTCTGCTGCGGGACTGGAGCAGCTTCGTACTAGTCGAGGGCTATTCTTATGTTAAGCTGCTCTCCAG
TGCCCCAGACCAGCCCCCCAATTCCTTCTACATGGTCCGTATCATTTCCAAGGCCCCATGCATGGTTCTT
CGCCTGGGTTTTCCCATTGGCACACCAGCACCGGCCCGGCACAAGATTGTGTCAGGCTTGAGGGAAGAGA
TCCTGCGGCTGCGTTTCCCCCACCGGGTACAAAGCAAGGAGCCAACGCCCAAGGTGAAACGAAAAGGGCT
AGGGGGTGCTGGTGGGGGCAGCTCTCCCTCCAAGTCACCCCCCGTGCTGGGGCCACAGCAGGCCCTGTCT
GACCGGCCCTGCCTTGTGGTCCTGCATAAGCCACTGGACAAACTGCTCATCAGGTATGAGAAGCTGCCCT
TGGACTACCGGGCACCCTTCTTGCTGACATTGGAGCCACCAGGTCCACTGCCCTTGGTGTCAGGCCGCTC
AGCCTCTTCTAGCCTGGCGTCACTGTCCCGCTACCTCTACCATCAGCGCTGGCTTTGGAGTGTCCCGTCA
GGACTGGCCCCTGCGCTGCCTCTCAGTGCCATTGCCCAGCTCCTCTCCATCCTCACTGAAGTCCGACTTT
CTGAAGGATTCCACTTCGCCTGCAGTGGGGAAGGAATCATCAACATGGTTCTGGAGCTTCCAATTCAGAA
TGAACCACCAGGGCAGGCTGCAGCTGAAGAGAAGCACACCTGTGTTGTCCAGTACATCCTCTTCCCCCCA
CACTCTACCTCCACCAAAGACAGCTTCTCGACAGATGATGACAATGATGTGGAAGTGGAGGCCCTGGAGG
GAGACTCAGAGCTCAATCTGGTCACTGAGGTGTGGGTGGAGCCACAGTATGGGCGAGTGGGACCTGGCCC
TGGAATCTGGAAGCACCTCCAGGACCTGACGTATTCTGAGATCCCGCAAGCTCTCCACCCACGGGATGCT
GCCTGCATAGGCTCCATGCTGAGCTTTGAATACCTGATACAGCTGTGTCAGAGCAAGGAATGGGGTCCTC
TGCCCCCAGAGCCGAGGGTCTCTGATGGATTGGATCAGGGAGGAGACACCTGCGTCCATGAGATCCCTTT
CCATTTTGACCTAATGGGATTGCTGCCACAGTGCCAGCAGCTCCAGATGTTCTTCCTCTTGCTTGCCAGA
GGTGCCGAGGGGCCACTGTGAGCGGCCGCTAAGTAAGTAAGGATCCCCAGCTTGGCCGCCATGGCCCAAC
TTGTTTATTGCAGCTTATAATGGTTACAAATAAAGCAATAGCATCACAAATTTCACAAATAAAGCATTTT
TTTCACTGCATTCTAGTTGTGGTTTGTCCAAACTCATCAATGTATCTTATCATGTCTGGATCGGGAATTA
ATTCGGCGCAGCACCATGGCCTGAAATAACCTCTGAAAGAGGAACTTGGTTAGGTACCTTCTGAGGCGGA
AAGAACCAGCTGTGGAATGTGTGTCAGTTAGGGTGTGGAAAGTCCCCAGGCTCCCCAGCAGGCAGAAGTA
TGCAAAGCATGCATCTCAATTAGTCAGCAACCAGGTGTGGAAAGTCCCCAGGCTCCCCAGCAGGCAGAAG
TATGCAAAGCATGCATCTCAATTAGTCAGCAACCATAGTCCCGCCCCTAACTCCGCCCATCCCGCCCCTA
ACTCCGCCCAGTTCCGCCCATTCTCCGCCCCATGGCTGACTAATTTTTTTTATTTATGCAGAGGCCGAGG
CCGCCTCGGCCTCTGAGCTATTCCAGAAGTAGTGAGGAGGCTTTTTTGGAGGCCTAGGCTTTTGCAAAAA
GCTGTTAACAGCTTGGCACTGGCCGTCGTTTTACAACGTCGTGACTGGGAAAACCCTGGCGTTACCCAAC
TTAATCGCCTTGCAGCACATCCCCCTTTCGCCAGCTGGCGTAATAGCGAAGAGGCCCGCACCGATCGCCC
TTCCCAACAGTTGCGCAGCCTGAATGGCGAATGGCGCCTGATGCGGTATTTTCTCCTTACGCATCTGTGC
GGTATTTCACACCGCATA
[142 nt withheld, positions 4919-5060]
C
[141 nt withheld, positions 5062-5202]
CCTTTGACGTTGGAGTCCACGTTCTTT
[37 nt withheld, positions 5230-5266]
ACCCTATCTCGGGCTATTCTTTTGATTTATAAGGGATTTTGCCGATTTCGGCCTATTGGTTAAAAAATGA
GCTGATTTAACAAAAATTTAACGCGAATTTTAACAAAATATTAACGTTTACAATTTTATGGTGCACTCTC
AGTACAATCTGCTCTGATGCCGCATAGTTAAGCCAGCCCCGACACCCGCCAACACCCGCTGACGCGCCCT
GACGGGCTTGTCTGCTCCCGGCATCCGCTTACAGACAAGCTGTGACCGTCTCCGGGAGCTGCATGTGTCA
GAGGTTTTCACCGTCATCACCGAAACGCGCGAGACGAAAGGGCCTCGTGATACGCCTATTTTTATAGGTT
AATGTCATGATAATAATGGTTTCTTAGACGTCAGGTGGCACTTTTCGGGGAAATGTGCGCGGAACCCCTA
TTTGTTTATTTTTCTAAATACATTCAAATATGTATCCGCTCATGAGACAATAACCCTGATAAATGCTTCA
ATAATATTGAAAAAGGAAGAGTATGAGTATTCAACATTTCCGTGTCGCCCTTATTCCCTTTTTTGCGGCA
TTTTGCCTTCCTGTTTTTGCTCACCCAGAAACGCTGGTGAAAGTAAAAGATGCTGAAGATCAGTTGGGTG
CACGAGTGGGTTACATCGAACTGGATCTCAACAGCGGTAAGATCCTTGAGAGTTTTCGCCCCGAAGAACG
TTTTCCAATGATGAGCACTTTTAAAGTTCTGCTATGTGGCGCGGTATTATCCCGTATTGACGCCGGGCAA
GAGCAACTCGGTCGCCGCATACACTATTCTCAGAATGACTTGGTTGAGTACTCACCAGTCACAGAAAAGC
ATCTTACGGATGGCATGACAGTAAGAGAATTATGCAGTGCTGCCATAACCATGAGTGATAACACTGCGGC
CAACTTACTTCTGACAACGATCGGAGGACCGAAGGAGCTAACCGCTTTTTTGCACAACATGGGGGATCAT
GTAACTCGCCTTGATCGTTGGGAACCGGAGCTGAATGAAGCCATACCAAACGACGAGCGTGACACCACGA
TGCCTGTAGCAATGGCAACAACGTTGCGCAAACTATTAACTGGCGAACTACTTACTCTAGCTTCCCGGCA
ACAATTAATAGACTGGATGGAGGCGGATAAAGTTGCAGGACCACTTCTGCGCTCGGCCCTTCCGGCTGGC
TGGTTTATTGCTGATAAATCTGGAGCCGGTGAGCGTGGGTCTCGCGGTATCATTGCAGCACTGGGGCCAG
ATGGTAAGCCCTCCCGTATCGTAGTTATCTACACGACGGGGAGTCAGGCAACTATGGATGAACGAAATAG
ACAGATCGCTGAGATAGGTGCCTCACTGATTAAGCATTGGTAACTGTCAGACCAAGTTTACTCATATATA
CTTTAGATTGATTTAAAACTTCATTTTTAATTTAAAAGGATCTAGGTGAAGATCCTTTTTGATAATCTCA
TGACCAAAATCCCTTAACGTGAGTTTTCGTTCCACTGAGCGTCAGACCCCGTAGAAAAGATCAAAGGATC
TTCTTGAGATCCTTTTTTTCTGCGCGTAATCTGCTGCTTGCAAACAAAAAAACCACCGCTACCAGCGGTG
GTTTGTTTGCCGGATCAAGAGCTACCAACTCTTTTTCCGAAGGTAACTGGCTTCAGCAGAGCGCAGATAC
CAAATACTGTTCTTCTAGTGTAGCCGTAGTTAGGCCACCACTTCAAGAACTCTGTAGCACCGCCTACATA
CCTCGCTCTGCTAATCCTGTTACCAGTGGCTGCTGCCAGTGGCGATAAGTCGTGTCTTACCGGGTTGGAC
TCAAGACGATAGTTACCGGATAAGGCGCAGCGGTCGGGCTGAACGGGGGGTTCGTGCACACAGCCCAGCT
TGGAGCGAACGACCTACACCGAACTGAGATACCTACAGCGTGAGCTATGAGAAAGCGCCACGCTTCCCGA
AGGGAGAAAGGCGGACAGGTATCCGGTAAGCGGCAGGGTCGGAACAGGAGAGCGCACGAGGGAGCTTCCA
GGGGGAAACGCCTGGTATCTTTATAGTCCTGTCGGGTTTCGCCACCTCTGACTTGAGCGTCGATTTTTGT
GATGCTCGTCAGGGGGGCGGAGCCTATGGAAAAACGCCAGCAACGCGGCCTTTTTACGGTTCCTGGCCTT
TTGCTGGCCTTTTGCTCACATGTTCTTTCCTGCGTTATCCCCTGATTCTGTGGATAACCGTATTACCGCC
TTTGAGTGAGCTGATACCGCTCGCCGCAGCCGAACGACCGAGCGCAGCGAGTCAGTGAGCGAGGAAGCGG
AAGAGCGCCCAATACGCAAACCGCCTCTCCCCGCGCGTTGGCCGATTCATTAATGCAGCTGGCACGACAG
GTTTCCCGACTGGAAAGCGGGCAGTGAGCGCAACGCAATTAATGTGAGTTAGCTCACTCATTAGGCACCC
CAGGCTTTACACTTTATGCTTCCGGCTCGTATGTTGTGTGGAATTGTGAGCGGATAACAATTTCACACAG
GAAACAGCTATGACATGATTACGAATTAATTCGAGCTCGCCC
