>Addgene plasmid #87037 | pRK5-HA-SZT2 1-1021 | depositor partial sequence | sequence record 169806 | Insert
ATGGCCTCGGAGCGCCCGGAGCCGGAGGTGGAAGAAGCTGGGCAGGTGTTCCTGTTAATGAAAAAGGATT
ATCGAATCTCCCGAAATGTTCGCCTGGCTTGGTTCCTCAGTCATCTGCACCAAACTGTGCAGGCCACACC
CCAGGAGATGCTGCTTCAGTCTGAACAGGAATTGGAAGTCCTCAGTGTCCTGCCCCCTGGGTGGCAGCCA
GATGAACCAGTGGTCCCAAGGCCATTCCTCCTGGTACCTTCCACCCGGGTCACCTTCCTGGCTTGGCAGT
ATCGGTTTGTCATTGAGTTGGACCTTAGCCCATCTACTGGCATTGTGGATGATTCCACAGGGGAGATCTT
GTTTGATGAAGTTTTCCATGCCCTGTCCCGCTGCTTAGGCGGGCTGCTTCGGCCCTTCCGAGTGCCTGGA
TCTTGCATCGACTTCCAGCCTGAGATCTATGTAACTATCCAGGCCTACTCCTCCATCATTGGACTGCAGT
CCCACCAGGTGCTGGTACAGGGCTGCCTCTTGGACCCTTCCCAGCGGGAGGTGTTCCTGCAGCAGATATA
TGAGCAGCTCTGCCTCTTTGAGGATAAGGTGGCCACCATGCTGCAGCAGCAGTACGATCCCCAGAGCCAG
GCAGAAGACCAGTCCCCAGACTCAGGGGACCTACTGGGCCGGAAGGTAGGCGTCTCCATGGTGACAGCTG
ATCTTGGGCTGGTCAGTATGATTCGTCAGGGCATCTTGGCACTGCAGTTACTACCCTCGAACTCTAGTGC
AGGGATTATCGTGATCACGGATGGGGTGACCAGTGTACCTGATGTTGCTGTCTGTGAGACACTGCTGAAC
CAGCTTCGCAGTGGCACTGTGGCTTGTTCCTTTGTCCAGGTGGGAGGAGTTTACTCTTATGACTGCAGTT
TTGGCCATGTGCCCAATGTGGAATTAATGAAGTTCATCGCAATGGCAACATTTGGGTCCTACCTGTCCAC
TTGTCCTGAGCCGGAGCCAGGCAACCTGGGTCTGACTGTCTACCACCGGGCATTTCTCCTCTATTCCTTC
CTGCGCAGTGGGGAAGCACTGAACCCTGAATATTACTGCGGCTCTCAGCACCGCCTATTTAATGAGCACC
TGGTCTCTGCAAGCAGCAACCCTGCCCTGGCCTTGCGCCGGAAGAAGCACACTGAGAAGGAGGTGCCAGC
CGACTTGGTCAGCACTGTGTCCGTACGGCTTCGAGAGGGCTACAGTGTCCGAGAGGTCACACTGGCCAAA
GGAGGGTCCCAATTGGAGGTAAAGCTGGTGCTGCTGTGGAAACACAACATGCGCATTGAGTATGTGGCTA
TGGCACCCTGGCCCCTGGAGCCTGAGGGCCCTCGAGTAACACGGGTGGAAGTGACGATGGAAGGCGGCTA
CGACATTTTGCATGATGTGTCCTGTGCACTAAGGCAGCCCATTCGTTCATTGTATCGTACCCATGTTATC
CGGCGTTTCTGGAACACGCTGCAGAGCATCAACCAGACAGACCAGATGCTTGCCCACCTTCAGTCCTTCT
CCTCAGTGCCTGAGCATTTCACGCTTCCTGACAGCACCAAGAGCGGAGTGCCACTCTTCTACATCCCTCC
AGGCTCCACCACCCCGGTGCTCTCCCTCCAGCCCAGTGGTTCTGACTCATCCCATGCCCAGTTTGCTGCC
TACTGGAAGCCAGTGCTGTCCATGGATGCAAATTCCTGGCAGCGATGGCTGCACATGCATCGCCTGGTGC
TAATCCTGGAGCATGACACACCAATCCCCAAGCACTTGCACACCCCGGGCAGCAATGGGCGCTACAGCAC
TATCCAGTGCAGGATCTCCCACTCCTCCCTGACCTCTCTGCTGCGGGACTGGAGCAGCTTCGTACTAGTC
GAGGGCTATTCTTATGTTAAGCTGCTCTCCAGTGCCCCAGACCAGCCCCCCAATTCCTTCTACATGGTCC
GTATCATTTCCAAGGCCCCATGCATGGTTCTTCGCCTGGGTTTTCCCATTGGCACACCAGCACCGGCCCG
GCACAAGATTGTGTCAGGCTTGAGGGAAGAGATCCTGCGGCTGCGTTTCCCCCACCGGGTACAAAGCAAG
GAGCCAACGCCCAAGGTGAAACGAAAAGGGCTAGGGGGTGCTGGTGGGGGCAGCTCTCCCTCCAAGTCAC
CCCCCGTGCTGGGGCCACAGCAGGCCCTGTCTGACCGGCCCTGCCTTGTGGTCCTGCATAAGCCACTGGA
CAAACTGCTCATCAGGTATGAGAAGCTGCCCTTGGACTACCGGGCACCCTTCTTGCTGACATTGGAGCCA
CCAGGTCCACTGCCCTTGGTGTCAGGCCGCTCAGCCTCTTCTAGCCTGGCGTCACTGTCCCGCTACCTCT
ACCATCAGCGCTGGCTTTGGAGTGTCCCGTCAGGACTGGCCCCTGCGCTGCCTCTCAGTGCCATTGCCCA
GCTCCTCTCCATCCTCACTGAAGTCCGACTTTCTGAAGGATTCCACTTCGCCTGCAGTGGGGAAGGAATC
ATCAACATGGTTCTGGAGCTTCCAATTCAGAATGAACCACCAGGGCAGGCTGCAGCTGAAGAGAAGCACA
CCTGTGTTGTCCAGTACATCCTCTTCCCCCCACACTCTACCTCCACCAAAGACAGCTTCTCGACAGATGA
TGACAATGATGTGGAAGTGGAGGCCCTGGAGGGAGACTCAGAGCTCAATCTGGTCACTGAGGTGTGGGTG
GAGCCACAGTATGGGCGAGTGGGACCTGGCCCTGGAATCTGGAAGCACCTCCAGGACCTGACGTATTCTG
AGATCCCGCAAGCTCTCCACCCACGGGATGCTGCCTGCATAGGCTCCATGCTGAGCTTTGAATACCTGAT
ACAGCTGTGTCAGAGCAAGGAATGGGGTCCTCTGCCCCCAGAGCCGAGGGTCTCTGATGGATTGGATCAG
GGAGGAGACACCTGCGTCCATGAGATCCCTTTCCATTTTGACCTAATGGGATTGCTGCCACAGTGCCAGC
AGCTCCAGATGTTCTTCCTCTTGCTTGCCAGAGGTGCCGAGGGGCCACTGCT
